>Addgene plasmid #53227 | pSK-mPar1 | addgene partial sequence | sequence record 86476 | T7 5'-TAATACGACTCACTATAGGG-3'
GGTCGACGGTATCGATAAGCTTGATATCGAATTCCCGGGCGGGCGCCGGGCCGCGCGGGCAGCCTTGGGA
CAATGGGGCCCCGGCGCTTGCTGATCGTCGCCCTCGGCCTCAGCCTGTGCGGTCCCTTGCTGTCTTCCCG
CGTCCCTATGAGCCAGCCAGAATCAGAGAGGACAGATGCTACGGTGAACCCCCGCTCATTCTTTCTAAGG
AATCCCAGTGAAAATACATTTGAACTGGTCCCCCTGGGGGATGAGGAGGAGGAGGAGAAAAATGAAAGCG
TCCTGCTGGAGGGTAGGGCAGTCTACTTAAATATAAGCCTCCCTCCTCACACGCCGCCTCCTCCCTTCAT
CTCCGAGGACGCCTCCGGATATCTGACCAGCCCCTGGCTGACGCTCTTCATGCCCTCCGTGTACACGATT
GTGTTCATTGTCAGCCTTCCTCTGAACGTCCTGGCCATCGCAGTGTTCGTCTTGAGGATGAAGGTCAAGA
AGCCGGCCGTGGTGTACATGCTGCACCTGGCCATGGCCGACGTGCTCTTCGTGTCGGTGCTCCCCTTCAA
GATCAGCTACTACTTCTCCGGCACTGATTGGCAGTTCGGGTCTGGAATGTGCCGCTTCGCCACCGCAGCG
TTTTACGGGAACATGTACGCCTCCATCATGCTCATGACGGTCATAAGCATTGACCGGTTCCTGGCGGTGG
TGTATCCGATCCAGTCCCTGTCCTGGCGCACTCTGGGCCGAGCCAACTTCACTTGCGTGGTCATTTGGGT
GATGGCCATCATGGGGGTGGTGCCCCTTCTCCTCAAGGAGCAGACCACCCGAGTTCCGGGACTCAACATC
ACCACCTGCCACGACGTCCTCAGTGAGAACCTGATGCAAGGCTTTTACTCGTACTACTTCTCGGCCTTCT
CCGCCATCTTCTTTCTTGTGCCGTTGATCGTTTCCACGGTCTGCTACACGTCCATCATCCGGTGCCTGAG
CTCCTCCGCGGTTGCCAACCGGAGCAAGAAGTCGCG
