>Addgene plasmid #53227 | pSK-mPar1 | addgene partial sequence | sequence record 90674 | T3 5'-GCAATTAACCCTCACTAAAGG-3'
CGCGGTGGCGGCCGCTCTAGACTCTTGATAGCAGAAGTATTCGTGCATATCGGATATTGGTTGTTTTTTA
GGTTTCGAAGTAAATACAGTTCTTTGCAGGGACTAATGGGATTCCCCGCTGTTGGCTTTCCAACCTTTTC
TCATGGAACCTTCCAGCAACCCTTTCCCTAAGCTAATAGCTTTTTGTATATGCTGTTATTCAGGTGACTA
GAGCAGGTATCCATTTTACTCGGCATCAGCTGGCCGGTGCTGTTGCAACTGTTGGGATCAGAGCTTTCTT
TGCAGCACAAGATGCTGTAGAGGTGCCTCTGGCACTCGGAGGAGGCGTAGTAGTAAATCAACGGATCGAT
GCAGCAGCTCACGCTGCTCACACAGACGCAGAGGAGGTAAGCAAAGTAGGCTGCCTCTGTACCAGGACTG
TCGGAGAGGAAAAGGTAGTGCACAATCAGGAGGACGTTGGTGGGCCCAAAGCAGACGATGAAGATGCAGA
ACACCGCGGCAGACAGGAACAAAGCCCGCGACTTCTTGCTCCGGTTGGCAACCGCGGAGGAGCTCAGGCA
CCGGATGATGGACGTGTAGCAGACCGTGGAAACGATCAACGGCACAAGAAAGAAGATGGCGGAGAAGGCC
GAGAAGTAGTACGAGTAAAAGCCTTGCATCAGGTTCTCACTGAGGACGTCGTGGCAGGTGGTGATGTTGA
GTCCCGGAACTCGGGTGGTCTGCTCCTTGAGGAGAAGGGGCACCACCCCCATGATGGCCATCACCCAAAT
GACCACGCAAGTGAAGTTGGCTCGGCCCAGAGTGCGCCAGGACAGGGACTGGATCGGATACACCACCGCC
AGGA
