[The description below was written by a language model from this plasmid's Addgene catalogue record.]
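Description:
pSK-mPar1 is a high-copy bacterial plasmid built on the pBluescript SK phagemid backbone and carrying the mouse Par1 coding sequence, the product of the F2r gene, also known as coagulation factor II (thrombin) receptor or protease-activated receptor 1. The insert was placed into the backbone's multiple cloning site by restriction cloning between EcoRI on the 5′ side and XbaI on the 3′ side, and both sites remain intact, so the fragment can be excised and moved into other vectors. The plasmid is propagated in standard E. coli cloning strains under ampicillin selection. No feature table accompanies the record, so elements such as the origin of replication, the f1 origin, the lacZα region and the flanking phage promoters typical of pBluescript vectors are inferred from the backbone name rather than confirmed for this particular construct.

The catalogue classifies the vector as bacterial expression and gives its purpose as bacterial expression of mouse Par1. The record does not state which promoter would drive the insert, the orientation of the insert relative to any backbone promoter, or whether any epitope tags, fusion partners or mutations are present. pBluescript is generally used as a cloning and in vitro transcription vector, so in practice a construct like this commonly serves as a cDNA source for subcloning, sequencing or riboprobe and transcript synthesis, although the record does not list those uses. The sequencing primers listed are T7 and SP6; SP6 is not a standard pBluescript SK priming site, and the record offers no explanation for this.
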