Addgene plasmid #53227: pSK-mPar1
Purpose: bacterial expression of mouse Par1
Depositing lab: Shaun Coughlin. Depositing organization: University of California, San Francisco (UCSF).
Backbone
  Vector backbone: pBluescriptSK
  Backbone manufacturer: Stratagene
  Vector type: Bacterial Expression
Growth in bacteria
  Bacterial resistance: Ampicillin, 100 μg/mL
  Growth temperature: 37°C
  Growth strain: DH5alpha
  Copy number: High Copy
Gene/Insert
  Gene/Insert name: Par1 (alt name: coagulation factor II (thrombin) receptor)
  Species: M. musculus (mouse)
  Entrez Gene: F2r (a.k.a. Cf2r, Par1, ThrR)
  Cloning method: Restriction Enzyme; 5′ cloning site EcoRI (not destroyed); 3′ cloning site XbaI (not destroyed)
  Sequencing primers: 5′ T7; 3′ SP6
Terms and licenses: Academic/Nonprofit Terms; Industry Terms: Not Available to Industry
How to cite: pSK-mPar1 was a gift from Shaun Coughlin (Addgene plasmid # 53227 ; http://n2t.net/addgene:53227 ; RRID:Addgene_53227)
